Addgene plasmid #50851: pHR SFFVp YFP-PIF-SOS2cat
Purpose: Optogenetic Ras activation system; cytoplasmic component
Depositing lab: Wendell Lim. Depositing organization: University of California, San Francisco (UCSF). Publication: Using optogenetics to interrogate the dynamic control of signal transmission by the ras/erk module. Toettcher JE, Weiner OD, Lim WA. Cell. 2013 Dec 5;155(6):1422-34. doi: 10.1016/j.cell.2013.11.004. PubMed 24315106.
Backbone
  Vector backbone: pHR
  Vector type: Lentiviral
Growth in bacteria
  Bacterial resistance: Ampicillin, 100 μg/mL
  Growth temperature: 37°C
  Growth strain: NEB Stable
  Copy number: High Copy
Gene/Insert 1
  Gene/Insert name: SOS2cat
  Species: H. sapiens (human)
  Insert size (bp): 1457
  Mutation: residues 566–1049
  Entrez Gene: SOS2 (a.k.a. NS9, SOS-2)
Gene/Insert 2
  Gene/Insert name: PIF6 1-100
  Species: A. thaliana (mustard weed)
  Insert size (bp): 300
  Tag / fusion protein: YFP (N terminal on insert)
Terms and licenses: Academic/Nonprofit Terms; Industry Terms: Not Available to Industry
Depositor comments: The discrepancies between the full sequence and Addgene QC sequence, including those in YFP do not affect function.
How to cite: pHR SFFVp YFP-PIF-SOS2cat was a gift from Wendell Lim (Addgene plasmid # 50851 ; http://n2t.net/addgene:50851 ; RRID:Addgene_50851)
