[The description below was written by a language model from this plasmid's Addgene catalogue record and pLannotate feature annotations shown in this document.]
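Description:
pHR SFFVp YFP-PIF-SOS2cat is an HIV-1-derived lentiviral transfer plasmid built on the pHR backbone, encoding the cytoplasmic half of a light-controlled Ras activation system. In bacteria it is maintained through a high-copy ColE1/pUC-type origin and selected with ampicillin via the β-lactamase gene. The annotated sequence (about 11.6 kb) also carries backbone remnants outside the viral region, including an SV40 promoter followed by gpt fragments, SV40 small t intron and polyadenylation sequences, and fragments of tetracycline resistance, rop and bom. These appear to be carry-over from ancestral vectors, and the record assigns them no function.

The viral cassette runs from a truncated 5' LTR through the Ψ packaging signal, a partial gag sequence, the Rev response element and the cPPT/CTS to a self-inactivating ΔU3 3' LTR. This allows the RNA genome to be packaged and integrated into target cells when the remaining viral functions are supplied in trans. Inside it, the spleen focus-forming virus (SFFV) LTR promoter drives a single fusion reading frame. The fusion consists of a monomeric yellow fluorescent protein at the N terminus, residues 1–100 of Arabidopsis PIF6, and the catalytic segment of human SOS2 (residues 566–1049), a Ras guanine nucleotide exchange factor. A WPRE follows the fusion to enhance transcript expression.

PIF6 fragments of this kind bind phytochrome B in a light-dependent manner, so a separate membrane-anchored partner (not part of this plasmid) would recruit the SOS2 catalytic domain to the membrane to activate Ras, with YFP reporting its localisation. The depositor notes that discrepancies between the submitted and verified sequences, including some in YFP, do not affect function.
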