Features (pLannotate 1.2.2; 36 found; start..end, strand, type, name):
      1..129     +  rep_origin     RSF ori (fragment): Plasmids containing the RSF 1030 origin of replication can be propagated in E. coli cells that contain additional plasmids with compatible origins.
    131..187     +  CDS            lacI (fragment): lac repressor; lacI; The lac repressor binds to the lac operator to inhibit transcription in E. coli. This inhibition can be relieved by adding lactose or isopropyl-β-D-thiogalactopyranoside (IPTG).
    194..523     +  promoter       SV40 promoter: SV40 enhancer and early promoter
    723..842     +  CDS            gpt (fragment): XGPT_ECOLI - Also known as gpp, gxu. Experimental evidence at protein level: Swiss-Prot protein existence level 1. Purine salvage pathway enzyme that catalyzes the transfer of the ribosyl-5-phosphate group from 5-phospho-alpha-D-ribose 1- diphosphate (PRPP) to the N9 position of the 6-oxopurines guanine and xanthine to form the corresponding ribonucleotides GMP (guanosine 5'- monophosphate) and XMP (xanthosine 5'-monophosphate), with the release of PPi. To a lesser extent, also acts on hypoxanthine (PubMed:9100006, PubMed:3886014). Does not ribophosphorylate adenine (PubMed:3886014). From Esch
    842..1177    +  CDS            gpt (fragment): XGPT_ECOLI - Also known as gpp, gxu. Experimental evidence at protein level: Swiss-Prot protein existence level 1. Purine salvage pathway enzyme that catalyzes the transfer of the ribosyl-5-phosphate group from 5-phospho-alpha-D-ribose 1- diphosphate (PRPP) to the N9 position of the 6-oxopurines guanine and xanthine to form the corresponding ribonucleotides GMP (guanosine 5'- monophosphate) and XMP (xanthosine 5'-monophosphate), with the release of PPi. To a lesser extent, also acts on hypoxanthine (PubMed:9100006, PubMed:3886014). Does not ribophosphorylate adenine (PubMed:3886014). From Esch
   1272..1577    +  CDS            frsA (fragment): FRSA_ECOLI - Also known as yafA. Experimental evidence at protein level: Swiss-Prot protein existence level 1. Catalyzes the hydrolysis of esters (PubMed:15808744). Displays esterase activity toward pNP-butyrate (PubMed:15808744). May stimulate mixed-acid fermentation by acting as a fermentation/respiration switch that down-regulates respiration and up- regulates fermentation rates (PubMed:15169777). From Escherichia coli (strain K12).
   1581..1655    +  CDS            small t antigen (fragment): SV40 (simian virus 40) small t antigen
   1657..1722    +  intron         small t intron: SV40 (simian virus 40) small t antigen intron
   1852..1872    +  CDS            SV40 NLS: nuclear localization signal of SV40 (simian virus 40) large T antigen
   2191..2274    +  CDS            large T antigen (fragment): large T antigen from SV40 (simian virus 40)
   2297..2431    +  polyA_signal   SV40 poly(A) signal: SV40 polyadenylation signal
   2598..2927    +  CDS            nef (fragment): NEF_HV1BR - Experimental evidence at protein level: Swiss-Prot protein existence level 1. Extracellular Nef protein targets CD4(+) T-lymphocytes for apoptosis by interacting with CXCR4 surface receptors (PubMed:14990729). From Human immunodeficiency virus type 1 group M subtype B (isolate BRU/LAI) (HIV-1).
   2975..3232    +  LTR            5' LTR (truncated): truncated 5' long terminal repeat (LTR) from HIV-1
   3279..3404    +  misc_feature   HIV-1 Ψ: packaging signal of human immunodeficiency virus type 1
   3388..3726    +  CDS            HIV-1 gag (fragment): gag protein from human immunodeficiency virus 1; gag
   3901..4134    +  misc_feature   RRE: The Rev response element (RRE) of HIV-1 allows for Rev-dependent mRNA export from the nucleus to the cytoplasm.
   4511..4611    +  CDS            Rev (fragment): human immunodeficiency virus 1 (HIV-1) Rev protein; rev; enhances nuclear export of unspliced and incompletely spliced viral mRNAs
   4648..4765    +  misc_feature   cPPT/CTS: central polypurine tract and central termination sequence of HIV-1
   4802..4834    -  misc_feature   MCS (fragment): pBluescript multiple cloning site
   4918..5325    +  promoter       SFFV promoter: spleen focus-forming virus long terminal repeat (LTR) promoter
   5401..6117    +  CDS            mEYFP: mEYFP is a basic (constitutively fluorescent) yellow fluorescent protein published in 2002, derived from Aequorea victoria. It is reported to be a very rapidly-maturing monomer.
   6124..6423    +  CDS            PIF6 (fragment): PIF6_ARATH - Also known as BHLH132, EN111, PIL2. Experimental evidence at protein level: Swiss-Prot protein existence level 1. From Arabidopsis thaliana (Mouse-ear cress).
   6484..7941    +  CDS            SOS2 (fragment): SOS2_HUMAN - Experimental evidence at protein level: Swiss-Prot protein existence level 1. Promotes the exchange of Ras-bound GDP by GTP. From Homo sapiens (Human).
   7993..8023    +  misc_feature   MCS (fragment): pUC18/19 multiple cloning site
   8024..8042    +  misc_feature   MCS (fragment): pBluescript multiple cloning site
   8042..8630    +  misc_feature   WPRE: woodchuck hepatitis virus posttranscriptional regulatory element
   8631..8653    +  misc_feature   MCS (fragment): pBluescript multiple cloning site
   8670..8738    +  CDS            nef (fragment): NEF_HV1Z2 - Experimental evidence at protein level: Swiss-Prot protein existence level 1. Extracellular Nef protein targets CD4(+) T-lymphocytes for apoptosis by interacting with CXCR4 surface receptors. From Human immunodeficiency virus type 1 group M subtype D (isolate Z2/CDC-Z34) (HIV-1).
   8740..8973    +  LTR            3' LTR (ΔU3): self-inactivating 3' long terminal repeat (LTR) from HIV-1
   8998..9016    -  promoter       SP6 promoter: promoter for bacteriophage SP6 RNA polymerase
   9244..9523    +  CDS            TcR (fragment): tetracycline efflux protein; tet; confers resistance to tetracycline
   9524..9572    -  misc_feature   bom (fragment): basis of mobility region from pBR322
   9674..9709    -  CDS            rop (fragment): Rop protein, which maintains plasmids at low copy number; rop
   9804..9908    +  promoter       AmpR promoter: bla
   9909..10769   +  CDS            AmpR: β-lactamase; bla; confers resistance to ampicillin, carbenicillin, and related antibiotics
  10940..11528   +  rep_origin     ori: high-copy-number ColE1/pMB1/pBR322/pUC origin of replication
>Addgene plasmid #50851 | pHR SFFVp YFP-PIF-SOS2cat | addgene full sequence | sequence record 216259 | Addgene NGS Result
CTCACATGTTCTTTCCTGCGTTATCCCCTGATTCTGTGGATAACCGTATTACCGCCTTTGAGTGAGCTGA
TACCGCTCGCCGCAGCCGAACGACCGAGCGCAGCGAGTCAGTGAGCGAGGAAGCGGAAGAGCGCCCAATA
CGCAAACCGCCTCTCCCCGCGCGTTGGCCGATTCATTAATGCAGCTGTGGAATGTGTGTCAGTTAGGGTG
TGGAAAGTCCCCAGGCTCCCCAGCAGGCAGAAGTATGCAAAGCATGCATCTCAATTAGTCAGCAACCAGG
TGTGGAAAGTCCCCAGGCTCCCCAGCAGGCAGAAGTATGCAAAGCATGCATCTCAATTAGTCAGCAACCA
TAGTCCCGCCCCTAACTCCGCCCATCCCGCCCCTAACTCCGCCCAGTTCCGCCCATTCTCCGCCCCATGG
CTGACTAATTTTTTTTATTTATGCAGAGGCCGAGGCCGCCTCGGCCTCTGAGCTATTCCAGAAGTAGTGA
GGAGGCTTTTTTGGAGGCCTAGGCTTTTGCAAAAAGCTTGGACACAAGACAGGCTTGCGAGATATGTTTG
AGAATACCACTTTATCCCGCGTCAGGGAGAGGCAGTGCGTAAAAAGACGCGGACTCATGTGAAATACTGG
TTTTTAGTGCGCCAGATCTCTATAATCTCGCGCAACCTATTTTCCCCTCGAACACTTTTTAAGCCGTAGA
TAAACAGGCTGGGACACTTCACATGAGCGAAAAATACATCGTCACCTGGGACATGTTGCAGATCCATGCA
CGTAAACTCGCAAGCCGACTGATGCCTTCTGAACAATGGAAAGGCATTATTGCCGTAAGCCGTGGCGGTC
TGTACCGGGTGCGTTACTGGCGCGTGAACTGGGTATTCGTCATGTCGATACCGTTTGTATTTCCAGCTAC
GATCACGACAACCAGCGCGAGCTTAAAGTGCTGAAACGCGCAGAAGGCGATGGCGAAGGCTTCATCGTTA
TTGATGACCTGGTGGATACCGGTGGTACTGCGGTTGCGATTCGTGAAATGTATCCAAAAGCGCACTTTGT
CACCATCTTCGCAAAACCGGCTGGTCGTCCGCTGGTTGATGACTATGTTGTTGATATCCCGCAAGATACC
TGGATTGAACAGCCGTGGGATATGGGCGTCGTATTCGTCCCGCCAATCTCCGGTCGCTAATCTTTTCAAC
GCCTGGCACTGCCGGGCGTTGTTCTTTTTAACTTCAGGCGGGTTACAATAGTTTCCAGTAAGTATTCTGG
AGGCTGCATCCATGACACAGGCAAACCTGAGCGAAACCCTGTTCAAACCCCGCTTTAAACATCCTGAAAC
CTCGACGCTAGTCCGCCGCTTTAATCACGGCGCACAACCGCCTGTGCAGTCGGCCCTTGATGGTAAAACC
ATCCCTCACTGGTATCGCATGATTAACCGTCTGATGTGGATCTGGCGCGGCATTGACCCACGCGAAATCC
TCGACGTCCAGGCACGTATTGTGATGAGCGATGCCGAACGTACCGACGATGATTTATACGATACGGTGAT
TGGCTACCGTGGCGGCAACTGGATTTATGAGTGGGCCCCGGATCTTTGTGAAGGAACCTTACTTCTGTGG
TGTGACATAATTGGACAAACTACCTACAGAGATTTAAAGCTCTAAGGTAAATATAAAATTTTTAAGTGTA
TAATGTGTTAAACTACTGATTCTAATTGTTTGTGTATTTTAGATTCCAACCTATGGAACTGATGAATGGG
AGCAGTGGTGGAATGCCTTTAATGAGGAAAACCTGTTTTGCTCAGAAGAAATGCCATCTAGTGATGATGA
GGCTACTGCTGACTCTCAACATTCTACTCCTCCAAAAAAGAAGAGAAAGGTAGAAGACCCCAAGGACTTT
CCTTCAGAATTGCTAAGTTTTTTGAGTCATGCTGTGTTTAGTAATAGAACTCTTGCTTGCTTTGCTATTT
ACACCACAAAGGAAAAAGCTGCACTGCTATACAAGAAAATTATGGAAAAATATTCTGTAACCTTTATAAG
TAGGCATAACAGTTATAATCATAACATACTGTTTTTTCTTACTCCACACAGGCATAGAGTGTCTGCTATT
AATAACTATGCTCAAAAATTGTGTACCTTTAGCTTTTTAATTTGTAAAGGGGTTAATAAGGAATATTTGA
TGTATAGTGCCTTGACTAGAGATCATAATCAGCCATACCACATTTGTAGAGGTTTTACTTGCTTTAAAAA
ACCTCCCACACCTCCCCCTGAACCTGAAACATAAAATGAATGCAATTGTTGTTGTTAACTTGTTTATTGC
AGCTTATAATGGTTACAAATAAAGCAATAGCATCACAAATTTCACAAATAAAGCATTTTTTTCACTGCAT
TCTAGTTGTGGTTTGTCCAAACTCATCAATGTATCTTATCATGTCTGGATCAACTGGATAACTCAAGCTA
ACCAAAATCATCCCAAACTTCCCACCCCATACCCTATTACCACTGCCAATTACCTGTGGTTTCATTTACT
CTAAACCTGTGATTCCTCTGAATTATTTTCATTTTAAAGAAATTGTATTTGTTAAATATGTACTACAAAC
TTAGTAGTTGGAAGGGCTAATTCACTCCCAAAGAAGACAAGATATCCTTGATCTGTGGATCTACCACACA
CAAGGCTACTTCCCTGATTAGCAGAACTACACACCAGGGCCAGGGGTCAGATATCCACTGACCTTTGGAT
GGTGCTACAAGCTAGTACCAGTTGAGCCAGATAAGGTAGAAGAGGCCAATAAAGGAGAGAACACCAGCTT
GTTACACCCTGTGAGCCTGCATGGGATGGATGACCCGGAGAGAGAAGTGTTAGAGTGGAGGTTTGACAGC
CGCCTAGCATTTCATCACGTGGCCCGAGAGCTGCATCCGGAGTACTTCAAGAACTGCTGATATCGAGCTT
GCTACAAGGGACTTTCCGCTGGGGACTTTCCAGGGAGGCGTGGCCTGGGCGGGACTGGGGAGTGGCGAGC
CCTCAGATCCTGCATATAAGCAGCTGCTTTTTGCCTGTACTGGGTCTCTCTGGTTAGACCAGATCTGAGC
CTGGGAGCTCTCTGGCTAACTAGGGAACCCACTGCTTAAGCCTCAATAAAGCTTGCCTTGAGTGCTTCAA
GTAGTGTGTGCCCGTCTGTTGTGTGACTCTGGTAACTAGAGATCCCTCAGACCCTTTTAGTCAGTGTGGA
AAATCTCTAGCAGTGGCGCCCGAACAGGGACTTGAAAGCGAAAGGGAAACCAGAGGAGCTCTCTCGACGC
AGGACTCGGCTTGCTGAAGCGCGCACGGCAAGAGGCGAGGGGCGGCGACTGGTGAGTACGCCAAAAATTT
TGACTAGCGGAGGCTAGAAGGAGAGAGATGGGTGCGAGAGCGTCAGTATTAAGCGGGGGAGAATTAGATC
GCGATGGGAAAAAATTCGGTTAAGGCCAGGGGGAAAGAAAAAATATAAATTAAAACATATAGTATGGGCA
AGCAGGGAGCTAGAACGATTCGCAGTTAATCCTGGCCTGTTAGAAACATCAGAAGGCTGTAGACAAATAC
TGGGACAGCTACAACCATCCCTTCAGACAGGATCAGAAGAACTTAGATCATTATATAATACAGTAGCAAC
CCTCTATTGTGTGCATCAAAGGATAGAGATAAAAGACACCAAGGAAGCTTTAGACAAGATAGAGGAAGAG
CAAAACAAAAGTAAGACCACCGCACAGCAAGCGGCCGGCCGCTGATCTTCAGACCTGGAGGAGGAGATAT
GAGGGACAATTGGAGAAGTGAATTATATAAATATAAAGTAGTAAAAATTGAACCATTAGGAGTAGCACCC
ACCAAGGCAAAGAGAAGAGTGGTGCAGAGAGAAAAAAGAGCAGTGGGAATAGGAGCTTTGTTCCTTGGGT
TCTTGGGAGCAGCAGGAAGCACTATGGGCGCAGCGTCAATGACGCTGACGGTACAGGCCAGACAATTATT
GTCTGGTATAGTGCAGCAGCAGAACAATTTGCTGAGGGCTATTGAGGCGCAACAGCATCTGTTGCAACTC
ACAGTCTGGGGCATCAAGCAGCTCCAGGCAAGAATCCTGGCTGTGGAAAGATACCTAAAGGATCAACAGC
TCCTGGGGATTTGGGGTTGCTCTGGAAAACTCATTTGCACCACTGCTGTGCCTTGGAATGCTAGTTGGAG
TAATAAATCTCTGGAACAGATTTGGAATCACACGACCTGGATGGAGTGGGACAGAGAAATTAACAATTAC
ACAAGCTTAATACACTCCTTAATTGAAGAATCGCAAAACCAGCAAGAAAAGAATGAACAAGAATTATTGG
AATTAGATAAATGGGCAAGTTTGTGGAATTGGTTTAACATAACAAATTGGCTGTGGTATATAAAATTATT
CATAATGATAGTAGGAGGCTTGGTAGGTTTAAGAATAGTTTTTGCTGTACTTTCTATAGTGAATAGAGTT
AGGCAGGGATATTCACCATTATCGTTTCAGACCCACCTCCCAACCCCGAGGGGACCCGACAGGCCCGAAG
GAATAGAAGAAGAAGGTGGAGAGAGAGACAGAGACAGATCCATTCGATTAGTGAACGGATCTCGACGGTA
TCGCCAAATGGCAGTATTCATCCACAATTTTAAAAGAAAAGGGGGGATTGGGGGGTACAGTGCAGGGGAA
AGAATAGTAGACATAATAGCAACAGACATACAAACTAAAGAATTACAAAAACAAATTACAAAAATTCAAA
ATTTTCGGGTTTATTACAGGGACAGCAGAGATCCAGTTTGGATCGATAAGCTTGATATCGAATTCCTGCA
GCCCCGATAAAATAAAAGATTTTATTTAGTCTCCAGAAAAAGGGGGGAATGAAAGACCCCACCTGTAGGT
TTGGCAAGCTAGCTGCAGTAACGCCATTTTGCAAGGCATGGAAAAATACCAAACCAAGAATAGAGAAGTT
CAGATCAAGGGCGGGTACATGAAAATAGCTAACGTTGGGCCAAACAGGATATCTGCGGTGAGCAGTTTCG
GCCCCGGCCCGGGGCCAAGAACAGATGGTCACCGCAGTTTCGGCCCCGGCCCGAGGCCAAGAACAGATGG
TCCCCAGATATGGCCCAACCCTCAGCAGTTTCTTAAGACCCATCAGATGTTTCCAGGCTCCCCCAAGGAC
CTGAAATGACCCTGCGCCTTATTTGAATTAACCAATCAGCCTGCTTCTCGCTTCTGTTCGCGCGCTTCTG
CTTCCCGAGCTCTATAAAAGAGCTCACAACCCCTCACTCGGCGCGCCAGTCCTCCGACAGACTGAGTCGC
CCGGGGGGGATCTGGAGCTCTCGAGAATTCTCACGCGTCAAGTGGAGCAAGGCAGGTGGACAGTGGATCC
GCTTGGTACCATGGTGAGCAAGGGCGAGGAGCTGTTCACCGGGGTGGTGCCCATCCTGGTCGAGCTGGAC
GGCGACGTAAACGGCCACAAGTTCAGCGTGTCCGGCGAGGGCGAGGGCGATGCCACCTACGGCAAGCTGA
CCCTGAAGTTCATCTGCACCACCGGCAAGCTGCCCGTGCCCTGGCCCACCCTCGTGACCACCTTCGGCTA
CGGCCTGAAGTGCTTCGCCCGCTACCCCGACCACATGAAGCAGCACGACTTCTTCAAGTCCGCCATGCCC
GAAGGCTACGTCCAGGAGCGCACCATCTTCTTCAAGGACGACGGCAACTACAAGACCCGCGCCGAGGTGA
AGTTCGAGGGCGACACCCTGGTGAACCGCATCGAGCTGAAGGGCATCGACTTCAAGGAGGACGGCAACAT
CCTGGGGCACAAGCTGGAGTACAACTACAACAGCCACAACGTCTATATCATGGCCGACAAGCAGAAGAAC
GGCATCAAGGTGAACTTCAAGATCCGCCACAACATCGAGGACGGCAGCGTGCAGCTCGCCGACCACTACC
AGCAGAACACCCCCATCGGCGACGGCCCCGTGCTGCTGCCCGACAACCACTACCTGAGCTACCAGTCCAA
GCTGAGCAAAGACCCCAACGAGAAGCGCGATCACATGGTCCTGCTGGAGTTCGTGACCGCCGCCGGGATC
ACTCTCGGCATGGACGAGCTGTACAAGGGATCCATGATGTTCTTACCAACCGATTATTGTTGCAGGTTAA
GCGATCAAGAGTATATGGAGCTTGTGTTTGAGAATGGCCAGATTCTTGCAAAGGGCCAAAGATCCAACGT
TTCTCTGCATAATCAACGTACCAAATCGATCATGGATTTGTATGAGGCAGAGTATAACGAGGATTTCATG
AAGAGTATCATCCATGGTGGTGGTGGTGCCATCACAAATCTCGGGGACACGCAGGTTGTTCCACAAAGTC
ATGTTGCTGCTGCCCATGAAACAAACATGTTGGAAAGCAATAAACATGTTGACAGTGCTGGTGGTAGTGC
TGGTGGTAGTGCTGGTGGTAGTGCTGGTGGTGAATTGGCGGCCCAACCACTGAGATTACCAAGTCCTGAA
GTATATCGTTTTGTAGTAAAAGACTCTGAGGAAAACATTGTTTTTGAAGACAACTTGCAAAGTAGAAGTG
GCATCCCCATTATTAAAGGAGGAACTGTAGTGAAATTAATTGAAAGGTTAACATATCATATGTATGCAGA
TCCCAATTTTGTTCGTACTTTTCTTACCACATATCGTTCATTTTGTAAACCACAGGAATTGCTGAGCTTA
CTGATTGAACGGTTTGAAATTCCAGAGCCAGAACCTACTGACGCAGACAAATTGGCAATAGAGAAAGGCG
AGCAGCCAATCAGTGCAGACCTTAAAAGATTTCGCAAGGAATATGTCCAACCAGTACAACTTAGGATCTT
AAATGTATTTCGGCATTGGGTTGAACATCATTTTTATGACTTTGAAAGAGACTTGGAATTGCTTGAAAGA
CTAGAATCCTTCATTTCAAGTGTAAGAGGGAAAGCTATGAAAAAATGGGTAGAGTCAATTGCTAAGATCA
TCAGGAGGAAGAAGCAAGCTCAGGCAAACGGAGTAAGCCATAATATTACCTTTGAAAGTCCACCTCCACC
AATTGAATGGCATATCAGCAAACCAGGACAGTTTGAAACATTTGATCTCATGACACTTCATCCAATAGAA
ATTGCACGTCAGCTGACACTTTTGGAGTCTGATCTTTACAGGAAAGTTCAACCGTCTGAACTTGTAGGGA
GTGTGTGGACCAAAGAAGATAAAGAAATAAATTCTCCAAATTTATTAAAAATGATTCGCCATACCACAAA
TCTCACCCTCTGGTTTGAAAAATGCATTGTGGAAGCAGAAAATTTTGAAGAACGGGTGGCAGTACTAAGT
AGAATTATAGAAATTCTGCAAGTTTTTCAAGATTTGAATAATTTCAATGGCGTATTGGAGATAGTCAGTG
CAGTAAATTCAGTGTCAGTATACAGACTAGACCATACCTTTGAGGCACTGCAGGAAAGGAAAAGGAAAAT
TTTGGACGAAGCTGTGGAATTAAGTCAAGATCACTTTAAAAAATACCTAGTAAAACTTAAGTCAATCAAT
CCACCTTGTGTGCCTTTTTTTGGAATATATTTAACAAATATTCTGAAGACCGAAGAAGGGAATAATGATT
TTTTAAAAAAGAAAGGGAAAGATTTAATCAATTTCAGTAAGAGGAGGAAAGTAGCTGAAATTACTGGAGA
AATTCAGCAGTATCAGAATCAGCCTTACTGTTTACGGATAGAACCAGATATGAGGAGATTCTTTGAAAAC
CTTAACCCCATGGGAAGTGCATCTGAAAAAGAGTTTACAGATTATTTGTTCAACAAGTCACTAGAAATTG
AACCTCGAAACTGCAAACAGCCACCTCGATTTCCTAGGAAATCAACTTTTTCCTTAAAATCTCCTGGAAT
AAGGCCTAACACAGGCCGACATGGCTCTACCTAAGCGGCCGCAACTCCCACCTGCAACATGCGTGACTGA
CTGAGGCCGCGACTCTAGAGTCGACCTGCAGGCATGCAAGCTTGATATCAAGCTTATCGATAATCAACCT
CTGGATTACAAAATTTGTGAAAGATTGACTGGTATTCTTAACTATGTTGCTCCTTTTACGCTATGTGGAT
ACGCTGCTTTAATGCCTTTGTATCATGCTATTGCTTCCCGTATGGCTTTCATTTTCTCCTCCTTGTATAA
ATCCTGGTTGCTGTCTCTTTATGAGGAGTTGTGGCCCGTTGTCAGGCAACGTGGCGTGGTGTGCACTGTG
TTTGCTGACGCAACCCCCACTGGTTGGGGCATTGCCACCACCTGTCAGCTCCTTTCCGGGACTTTCGCTT
TCCCCCTCCCTATTGCCACGGCGGAACTCATCGCCGCCTGCCTTGCCCGCTGCTGGACAGGGGCTCGGCT
GTTGGGCACTGACAATTCCGTGGTGTTGTCGGGGAAATCATCGTCCTTTCCTTGGCTGCTCGCCTGTGTT
GCCACCTGGATTCTGCGCGGGACGTCCTTCTGCTACGTCCCTTCGGCCCTCAATCCAGCGGACCTTCCTT
CCCGCGGCCTGCTGCCGGCTCTGCGGCCTCTTCCGCGTCTTCGCCTTCGCCCTCAGACGAGTCGGATCTC
CCTTTGGGCCGCCTCCCCGCATCGATACCGTCGACCTCGAGGGAATTAATTCGAGCTCGGTACCTTTAAG
ACCAATGACTTACAAGGCAGCTGTAGATCTTAGCCACTTTTTAAAAGAAAAGGGGGGACTGGAAGGGCTA
ATTCACTCCCAACGAAGACAAGATCTGCTTTTTGCTTGTACTGGGTCTCTCTGGTTAGACCAGATCTGAG
CCTGGGAGCTCTCTGGCTAACTAGGGAACCCACTGCTTAAGCCTCAATAAAGCTTGCCTTGAGTGCTTCA
AGTAGTGTGTGCCCGTCTGTTGTGTGACTCTGGTAACTAGAGATCCCTCAGACCCTTTTAGTCAGTGTGG
AAAATCTCTAGCAGCATCTAGAATTAATTCCGTGTATTCTATAGTGTCACCTAAATCGTATGTGTATGAT
ACATAAGGTTATGTATTAATTGTAGCCGCGTTCTAACGACAATATGTACAAGCCTAATTGTGTAGCATCT
GGCTTACTGAAGCAGACCCTATCATCTCTCTCGTAAACTGCCGTCAGAGTCGGTTTGGTTGGACGAACCT
TCTGAGTTTCTGGTAACGCCGTCCCGCACCCGGAAATGGTCAGCGAACCAATCAGCAGGGTCATCGCTAG
CCAGATCCTCTACGCCGGACGCATCGTGGCCGGCATCACCGGCGCCACAGGTGCGGTTGCTGGCGCCTAT
ATCGCCGACATCACCGATGGGGAAGATCGGGCTCGCCACTTCGGGCTCATGAGCGCTTGTTTCGGCGTGG
GTATGGTGGCAGGCCCCGTGGCCGGGGGACTGTTGGGCGCCATCTCCTTGCATGCACCATTCCTTGCGGC
GGCGGTGCTCAACGGCCTCAACCTACTACTGGGCTGCTTCCTAATGCAGGAGTCGCATAAGGGAGAGCGT
CGAATGGTGCACTCTCAGTACAATCTGCTCTGATGCCGCATAGTTAAGCCAGCCCCGACACCCGCCAACA
CCCGCTGACGCGCCCTGACGGGCTTGTCTGCTCCCGGCATCCGCTTACAGACAAGCTGTGACCGTCTCCG
GGAGCTGCATGTGTCAGAGGTTTTCACCGTCATCACCGAAACGCGCGAGACGAAAGGGCCTCGTGATACG
CCTATTTTTATAGGTTAATGTCATGATAATAATGGTTTCTTAGACGTCAGGTGGCACTTTTCGGGGAAAT
GTGCGCGGAACCCCTATTTGTTTATTTTTCTAAATACATTCAAATATGTATCCGCTCATGAGACAATAAC
CCTGATAAATGCTTCAATAATATTGAAAAAGGAAGAGTATGAGTATTCAACATTTCCGTGTCGCCCTTAT
TCCCTTTTTTGCGGCATTTTGCCTTCCTGTTTTTGCTCACCCAGAAACGCTGGTGAAAGTAAAAGATGCT
GAAGATCAGTTGGGTGCACGAGTGGGTTACATCGAACTGGATCTCAACAGCGGTAAGATCCTTGAGAGTT
TTCGCCCCGAAGAACGTTTTCCAATGATGAGCACTTTTAAAGTTCTGCTATGTGGCGCGGTATTATCCCG
TATTGACGCCGGGCAAGAGCAACTCGGTCGCCGCATACACTATTCTCAGAATGACTTGGTTGAGTACTCA
CCAGTCACAGAAAAGCATCTTACGGATGGCATGACAGTAAGAGAATTATGCAGTGCTGCCATAACCATGA
GTGATAACACTGCGGCCAACTTACTTCTGACAACGATCGGAGGACCGAAGGAGCTAACCGCTTTTTTGCA
CAACATGGGGGATCATGTAACTCGCCTTGATCGTTGGGAACCGGAGCTGAATGAAGCCATACCAAACGAC
GAGCGTGACACCACGATGCCTGTAGCAATGGCAACAACGTTGCGCAAACTATTAACTGGCGAACTACTTA
CTCTAGCTTCCCGGCAACAATTAATAGACTGGATGGAGGCGGATAAAGTTGCAGGACCACTTCTGCGCTC
GGCCCTTCCGGCTGGCTGGTTTATTGCTGATAAATCTGGAGCCGGTGAGCGTGGGTCTCGCGGTATCATT
GCAGCACTGGGGCCAGATGGTAAGCCCTCCCGTATCGTAGTTATCTACACGACGGGGAGTCAGGCAACTA
TGGATGAACGAAATAGACAGATCGCTGAGATAGGTGCCTCACTGATTAAGCATTGGTAACTGTCAGACCA
AGTTTACTCATATATACTTTAGATTGATTTAAAACTTCATTTTTAATTTAAAAGGATCTAGGTGAAGATC
CTTTTTGATAATCTCATGACCAAAATCCCTTAACGTGAGTTTTCGTTCCACTGAGCGTCAGACCCCGTAG
AAAAGATCAAAGGATCTTCTTGAGATCCTTTTTTTCTGCGCGTAATCTGCTGCTTGCAAACAAAAAAACC
ACCGCTACCAGCGGTGGTTTGTTTGCCGGATCAAGAGCTACCAACTCTTTTTCCGAAGGTAACTGGCTTC
AGCAGAGCGCAGATACCAAATACTGTTCTTCTAGTGTAGCCGTAGTTAGGCCACCACTTCAAGAACTCTG
TAGCACCGCCTACATACCTCGCTCTGCTAATCCTGTTACCAGTGGCTGCTGCCAGTGGCGATAAGTCGTG
TCTTACCGGGTTGGACTCAAGACGATAGTTACCGGATAAGGCGCAGCGGTCGGGCTGAACGGGGGGTTCG
TGCACACAGCCCAGCTTGGAGCGAACGACCTACACCGAACTGAGATACCTACAGCGTGAGCTATGAGAAA
GCGCCACGCTTCCCGAAGGGAGAAAGGCGGACAGGTATCCGGTAAGCGGCAGGGTCGGAACAGGAGAGCG
CACGAGGGAGCTTCCAGGGGGAAACGCCTGGTATCTTTATAGTCCTGTCGGGTTTCGCCACCTCTGACTT
GAGCGTCGATTTTTGTGATGCTCGTCAGGGGGGCGGAGCCTATGGAAAAACGCCAGCAACGCGGCCTTTT
TACGGTTCCTGGCCTTTTGCTGGCCTTTTG
