>Addgene plasmid #50851 | pHR SFFVp YFP-PIF-SOS2cat | addgene partial sequence | sequence record 78732 | EGFP-C 5'-CATGGTCCTGCTGGAGTTCGTG-3'
GATCCATGATGTTCTTACCAACCGATTATTGTTGCAGGTTAAGCGATCAAGAGTATATGGAGCTTGTGTT
TGAGAATGGCCAGATTCTTGCAAAGGGCCAAAGATCCAACGTTTCTCTGCATAATCAACGTACCAAATCG
ATCATGGATTTGTATGAGGCAGAGTATAACGAGGATTTCATGAAGAGTATCATCCATGGTGGTGGTGGTG
CCATCACAAATCTCGGGGACACGCAGGTTGTTCCACAAAGTCATGTTGCTGCTGCCCATGAAACAAACAT
GTTGGAAAGCAATAAACATGTTGACAGTGCTGGTGGTAGTGCTGGTGGTAGTGCTGGTGGTAGTGCTGGT
GGTGAATTGGCGGCCCAACCACTGAGATTACCAAGTCCTGAAGTATATCGTTTTGTAGTAAAAGACTCTG
AGGAAAACATTGTTTTTGAAGACAACTTGCAAAGTAGAAGTGGCATCCCCATTATTAAAGGAGGAACTGT
AGTGAAATTAATTGAAAGGTTAACATATCATATGTATGCAGATCCCAATTTTGTTCGTACTTTTCTTACC
ACATATCGTTCATTTTGTAAACCACAGGAATTGCTGAGCTTACTGATTGAACGGTTTGAAATTCCAGAGC
CAGAACCTACTGACGCAGACAAATTGGCAATAGAGAAAGGCGAGCAGCCAATCAGTGCAGACCTTAAAAG
ATTTCGCAAGGAATATGTCCAACCAGTACAACTTAGGATCTTAAATGTATTTCGGCATTGGGTTGAACAT
CATTTTTATGACTTTGAAAGAGACTTGGAATTGCTTGAAAGACTAGAATCCTTCATTTCAAGTGTAAGA
