>Addgene plasmid #50851 | pHR SFFVp YFP-PIF-SOS2cat | addgene partial sequence | sequence record 78788 | WPRE-R 5'-CATAGCGTAAAAGGAGCAACA-3'
TGATATCAAGCTTGCATGCCTGCAGGTCGACTCTAGAGTCGCGGCCTCAGTCAGTCACGCATGTTGCAGG
TGGGAGTTGCGGCCGCTTAGGTAGAGCCATGTCGGCCTGTGTTAGGCCTTATTCCAGGAGATTTTAAGGA
AAAAGTTGATTTCCTAGGAAATCGAGGTGGCTGTTTGCAGTTTCGAGGTTCAATTTCTAGTGACTTGTTG
AACAAATAATCTGTAAACTCTTTTTCAGATGCACTTCCCATGGGGTTAAGGTTTTCAAAGAATCTCCTCA
TATCTGGTTCTATCCGTAAACAGTAAGGCTGATTCTGATACTGCTGAATTTCTCCAGTAATTTCAGCTAC
TTTCCTCCTCTTACTGAAATTGATTAAATCTTTCCCTTTCTTTTTTAAAAAATCATTATTCCCTTCTTCG
GTCTTCAGAATATTTGTTAAATATATTCCAAAAAAAGGCACACAAGGTGGATTGATTGACTTAAGTTTTA
CTAGGTATTTTTTAAAGTGATCTTGACTTAATTCCACAGCTTCGTCCAAAATTTTCCTTTTCCTTTCCTG
CAGTGCCTCAAAGGTATGGTCTAGTCTGTATACTGACACTGAATTTACTGCACTGACTATCTCCAATACG
CCATTGAAATTATTCAAATCTTGAAAAACTTGCAGAATTTCTATAATTCTACTTAGTACTGCCACCCGTT
CTTCAAAATTTTCTGCTTCCACAATGCATTTTTCAAACCAGAGGGTGAGATTTGTGGTATGGCGAATCAT
TTTT
