>Addgene plasmid #50851 | pHR SFFVp YFP-PIF-SOS2cat | addgene partial sequence | sequence record 130664 | SFFVpro-F 5'-CTTCTGCTTCCCGAGCTCTA-3'
GTCCTCCGACAGACTGAGTCGCCCGGGGGGGATCTGGAGCTCTCGAGAATTCTCACGCGTCAAGTGGAGC
AAGGCAGGTGGACAGTGGATCCGCTTGGTACCATGGTGAGCAAGGGCGAGGAGCTGTTCACCGGGGTGGT
GCCCATCCTGGTCGAGCTGGACGGCGACGTAAACGGCCACAAGTTCAGCGTGTCCGGCGAGGGCGAGGGC
GATGCCACCTACGGCAAGCTGACCCTGAAGTTCATCTGCACCACCGGCAAGCTGCCCGTGCCCTGGCCCA
CCCTCGTGACCACCTTCGGCTACGGCCTGAAGTGCTTCGCCCGCTACCCCGACCACATGAAGCAGCACGA
CTTCTTCAAGTCCGCCATGCCCGAAGGCTACGTCCAGGAGCGCACCATCTTCTTCAAGGACGACGGCAAC
TACAAGACCCGCGCCGAGGTGAAGTTCGAGGGCGACACCCTGGTGAACCGCATCGAGCTGAAGGGCATCG
ACTTCAAGGAGGACGGCAACATCCTGGGGCACAAGCTGGAGTACAACTACAACAGCCACAACGTCTATAT
CATGGCCGACAAGCAGAAGAACGGCATCAAGGTGAACTTCAAGATCCGCCACAACATCGAGGACGGCAGC
GTGCAGCTCGCCGACCACTACCAGCAGAACACCCCCATCGGCGACGGCCCCGTGCTGCTGCCCGACAACC
ACTACCTGAGCTACCAGTCCAAGCTGAGCAAAGACCC
